Addgene plasmid #175530: pcDNA5/FRT/TO_CalR_HaloTag7_KDEL
Purpose: Expression of HaloTag7 in the endoplasmic reticulum of mammalian cells
Depositing lab: Kai Johnsson. Publication: Engineered HaloTag variants for fluorescence lifetime multiplexing. Frei MS, Tarnawski M, Roberti MJ, Koch B, Hiblot J, Johnsson K. Nat Methods. 2021 Dec 16. pii: 10.1038/s41592-021-01341-x. doi: 10.1038/s41592-021-01341-x. PubMed 34916672.
Backbone
  Vector backbone: pCDNA5/FR/TO
  Vector type: Mammalian Expression
  Selectable markers: Hygromycin
Growth in bacteria
  Bacterial resistance: Ampicillin, 100 μg/mL
  Growth temperature: 37°C
  Growth strain: DH5alpha
  Copy number: High Copy
Gene/Insert
  Gene/Insert name: CalR-HaloTag7-KDEL (alt name: CalR-HaloTag7-KDEL)
  Species: H. sapiens (human)
  Cloning method: Gibson Cloning
Terms and licenses: Academic/Nonprofit Terms; Industry Terms: Not Available to Industry
How to cite: pcDNA5/FRT/TO_CalR_HaloTag7_KDEL was a gift from Kai Johnsson (Addgene plasmid # 175530 ; http://n2t.net/addgene:175530 ; RRID:Addgene_175530)
