[The description below was written by a language model from this plasmid's Addgene catalogue record and pLannotate feature annotations shown in this document.]
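Description:
pcDNA5/FRT/TO_CalR_HaloTag7_KDEL is a 6.2 kb mammalian expression plasmid built on the pcDNA5/FRT/TO backbone and designed to place HaloTag7 in the lumen of the endoplasmic reticulum. In E. coli it is maintained as a high-copy plasmid through a ColE1/pUC-type origin and selected with ampicillin via the β-lactamase gene. Short annotated fragments of f1 ori, the lac promoter region, lacI, ble and bom appear to be backbone remnants rather than functional parts of the design.

The expression cassette is driven by the CMV immediate early enhancer and promoter, followed directly by two short tet operator matches (annotated as PLtetO-1 fragments). This arrangement allows transcription to be repressed by Tet repressor and induced with tetracycline or doxycycline in cells that express the repressor; in other cells the promoter acts constitutively. The insert, assembled by Gibson cloning, is CalR-HaloTag7-KDEL. HaloTag is a modified bacterial dehalogenase that bonds covalently to chloroalkane ligands. The name indicates an N-terminal "CalR" element, presumably a calreticulin-derived signal sequence for ER import, which would fit the listed human origin. It also indicates a C-terminal KDEL ER-retention motif. Neither flanking element is annotated separately in the feature table, which marks only the HaloTag core. A bGH polyadenylation signal terminates the transcript.

Downstream lies an FRT site immediately ahead of a hygromycin resistance coding sequence with an SV40 poly(A) signal. No complete promoter is annotated upstream of it. This layout allows Flp-mediated integration into a host cell line carrying a genomic FRT site, where hygromycin resistance selects for stable isogenic integrants. The plasmid is used to label the ER with fluorescent HaloTag ligands, and was deposited with work on HaloTag variants for fluorescence lifetime multiplexing.
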