Features (pLannotate 1.2.2; 21 found; start..end, strand, type, name):
     70..449     +  enhancer       CMV enhancer: human cytomegalovirus immediate early enhancer
    450..653     +  promoter       CMV promoter: human cytomegalovirus (CMV) immediate early promoter
    655..674     +  promoter       PLtetO-1 promoter (fragment): modified phage lambda PL promoter with tet operator sites (Lutz and Bujard, 1997)
    676..695     +  promoter       PLtetO-1 promoter (fragment): modified phage lambda PL promoter with tet operator sites (Lutz and Bujard, 1997)
    703..736     +  promoter       TRE3GV promoter (fragment): 3rd-generation Tet-responsive promoter that can be activated by binding of Tet-On® 3G, optimized for retroviral and lentiviral vectors
    965..1848    +  CDS            HaloTag® (fragment): modified bacterial dehalogenase that forms covalent bonds with chloroalkane derivatives
   1944..2168    +  polyA_signal   bGH poly(A) signal: bovine growth hormone polyadenylation signal
   2172..2193    +  promoter       SV40 promoter (fragment): SV40 enhancer and early promoter
   2214..2447    +  rep_origin     f1 ori (fragment) (sequence partly withheld): f1 bacteriophage origin of replication; arrow indicates direction of (+) strand synthesis
   2452..2499    +  protein_bind   FRT: FLP-mediated recombination occurs in the 8-bp core sequence TCTAGAAA (Turan and Bode, 2011). FLP recombinase from the Saccharomyces cerevisiae 2μ plasmid
   2507..3529    +  CDS            HygR: aminoglycoside phosphotransferase from E. coli; aph(4)-Ia; confers resistance to hygromycin
   3539..3664    +  CDS            ble (fragment): BLE_KLEPN - Experimental evidence at protein level: Swiss-Prot protein existence level 1. Binding protein with a strong affinity to the bleomycin family of antibiotics. Binds to CL990; an antimitotic-antibiotic compound. From Klebsiella pneumoniae.
   3659..3780    +  polyA_signal   SV40 poly(A) signal: SV40 polyadenylation signal
   3853..3869    -  protein_bind   lac operator: The lac repressor binds to the lac operator to inhibit transcription in E. coli. This inhibition can be relieved by adding lactose or isopropyl-β-D-thiogalactopyranoside (IPTG). lac repressor encoded by lacI
   3877..3907    -  promoter       lac promoter: promoter for the E. coli lac operon
   3922..3943    -  protein_bind   CAP binding site: CAP binding activates transcription in the presence of cAMP. E. coli catabolite activator protein
   3956..4048    -  CDS            lacI (fragment): lac repressor; lacI; The lac repressor binds to the lac operator to inhibit transcription in E. coli. This inhibition can be relieved by adding lactose or isopropyl-β-D-thiogalactopyranoside (IPTG).
   4231..4819    -  rep_origin     ori: high-copy-number ColE1/pMB1/pBR322/pUC origin of replication
   4990..5850    -  CDS            AmpR: β-lactamase; bla; confers resistance to ampicillin, carbenicillin, and related antibiotics
   5851..5955    -  promoter       AmpR promoter: bla
   6014..6066    -  misc_feature   bom (fragment): basis of mobility region from pBR322
>Addgene plasmid #175530 | pcDNA5/FRT/TO_CalR_HaloTag7_KDEL | addgene full sequence | sequence record 343754 | Addgene NGS Result
GCATGAAGAATCTGCTTAGGGTTAGGCGTTTTGCGCTGCTTCGCGATGTACGGGCCAGATATACGCGTTG
ACATTGATTATTGACTAGTTATTAATAGTAATCAATTACGGGGTCATTAGTTCATAGCCCATATATGGAG
TTCCGCGTTACATAACTTACGGTAAATGGCCCGCCTGGCTGACCGCCCAACGACCCCCGCCCATTGACGT
CAATAATGACGTATGTTCCCATAGTAACGCCAATAGGGACTTTCCATTGACGTCAATGGGTGGAGTATTT
ACGGTAAACTGCCCACTTGGCAGTACATCAAGTGTATCATATGCCAAGTACGCCCCCTATTGACGTCAAT
GACGGTAAATGGCCCGCCTGGCATTATGCCCAGTACATGACCTTATGGGACTTTCCTACTTGGCAGTACA
TCTACGTATTAGTCATCGCTATTACCATGGTGATGCGGTTTTGGCAGTACATCAATGGGCGTGGATAGCG
GTTTGACTCACGGGGATTTCCAAGTCTCCACCCCATTGACGTCAATGGGAGTTTGTTTTGGCACCAAAAT
CAACGGGACTTTCCAAAATGTCGTAACAACTCCGCCCCATTGACGCAAATGGGCGGTAGGCGTGTACGGT
GGGAGGTCTATATAAGCAGAGCTCTCCCTATCAGTGATAGAGATCTCCCTATCAGTGATAGAGATCGTCG
ACGAGCTCGTTTAGTGAACCGTCAGATCGCCTGGAGACGCCATCCACGCTGTTTTGACCTCCATAGAAGA
CACCGGGACCGATCCAGCCTCCGGACTCTAGCGTTTAAACTTAAGCTTGGTACCGAGCTCGGATCCACTA
GTCCAGTGTGGTGGAATTCTGCAGATATCCAGCAACCATGCTGCTATCCGTGCCGTTGCTGCTCGGCCTC
CTCGGCCTGGCCGTCGCCGGAGGCAGCGGAGGCAGCGAATTCGGATCCGGATCCGAAATCGGTACTGGCT
TTCCATTCGACCCCCATTATGTGGAAGTCCTGGGCGAGCGCATGCACTACGTCGATGTTGGTCCGCGCGA
TGGCACCCCTGTGCTGTTCCTGCACGGTAACCCGACCTCCTCCTACGTGTGGCGCAACATCATCCCGCAT
GTTGCACCGACCCATCGCTGCATTGCTCCAGACCTGATCGGTATGGGCAAATCCGACAAACCAGACCTGG
GTTATTTCTTCGACGACCACGTCCGCTTCATGGATGCCTTCATCGAAGCCCTGGGTCTGGAAGAGGTCGT
CCTGGTCATTCACGACTGGGGCTCCGCTCTGGGTTTCCACTGGGCCAAGCGCAATCCAGAGCGCGTCAAA
GGTATTGCATTTATGGAGTTCATCCGCCCTATCCCGACCTGGGACGAATGGCCAGAATTTGCCCGCGAGA
CCTTCCAGGCCTTCCGCACCACCGACGTCGGCCGCAAGCTGATCATCGATCAGAACGTTTTTATCGAGGG
TACGCTGCCGATGGGTGTCGTCCGCCCGCTGACTGAAGTCGAGATGGACCATTACCGCGAGCCGTTCCTG
AATCCTGTTGACCGCGAGCCACTGTGGCGCTTCCCAAACGAGCTGCCAATCGCCGGTGAGCCAGCGAACA
TCGTCGCGCTGGTCGAAGAATACATGGACTGGCTGCACCAGTCCCCTGTCCCGAAGCTGCTGTTCTGGGG
CACCCCAGGCGTTCTGATCCCACCGGCCGAAGCCGCTCGCCTGGCCAAAAGCCTGCCTAACTGCAAGGCT
GTGGACATCGGCCCGGGTCTGAATCTGCTGCAAGAAGACAACCCGGACCTGATCGGCAGCGAGATCGCGC
GCTGGCTGTCTACTCTGGAGATTTCCGGTGGCGCTCCAGGATTCTCCTCAATTTCCGCTAAAGATGAACT
GTAGTAACCGCTCGAGTCTAGAGGGCCCGTTTAAACCCGCTGATCAGCCTCGACTGTGCCTTCTAGTTGC
CAGCCATCTGTTGTTTGCCCCTCCCCCGTGCCTTCCTTGACCCTGGAAGGTGCCACTCCCACTGTCCTTT
CCTAATAAAATGAGGAAATTGCATCGCATTGTCTGAGTAGGTGTCATTCTATTCTGGGGGGTGGGGTGGG
GCAGGACAGCAAGGGGGAGGATTGGGAAGACAATAGCAGGCATGCTGGGGATGCGGTGGGCTCTATGGCT
TCTGAGGCGGAAAGAACCAGCTGGGGCTCTAGGGGGTATCCCC
[124 nt withheld, positions 2214-2337]
C
[91 nt withheld, positions 2339-2429]
AGGGTGATGGTTCACGTACCTAGAAGTTCCTATTCCGAAGTTCCTATTCTCTAGAAAGTATAGGAACTTC
CTTGGCCAAAAAGCCTGAACTCACCGCGACGTCTGTCGAGAAGTTTCTGATCGAAAAGTTCGACAGCGTC
TCCGACCTGATGCAGCTCTCGGAGGGCGAAGAATCTCGTGCTTTCAGCTTCGATGTAGGAGGGCGTGGAT
ATGTCCTGCGGGTAAATAGCTGCGCCGATGGTTTCTACAAAGATCGTTATGTTTATCGGCACTTTGCATC
GGCCGCGCTCCCGATTCCGGAAGTGCTTGACATTGGGGAATTCAGCGAGAGCCTGACCTATTGCATCTCC
CGCCGTGCACAGGGTGTCACGTTGCAAGACCTGCCTGAAACCGAACTGCCCGCTGTTCTGCAGCCGGTCG
CGGAGGCCATGGATGCGATCGCTGCGGCCGATCTTAGCCAGACGAGCGGGTTCGGCCCATTCGGACCGCA
AGGAATCGGTCAATACACTACATGGCGTGATTTCATATGCGCGATTGCTGATCCCCATGTGTATCACTGG
CAAACTGTGATGGACGACACCGTCAGTGCGTCCGTCGCGCAGGCTCTCGATGAGCTGATGCTTTGGGCCG
AGGACTGCCCCGAAGTCCGGCACCTCGTGCACGCGGATTTCGGCTCCAACAATGTCCTGACGGACAATGG
CCGCATAACAGCGGTCATTGACTGGAGCGAGGCGATGTTCGGGGATTCCCAATACGAGGTCGCCAACATC
TTCTTCTGGAGGCCGTGGTTGGCTTGTATGGAGCAGCAGACGCGCTACTTCGAGCGGAGGCATCCGGAGC
TTGCAGGATCGCCGCGGCTCCGGGCGTATATGCTCCGCATTGGTCTTGACCAACTCTATCAGAGCTTGGT
TGACGGCAATTTCGATGATGCAGCTTGGGCGCAGGGTCGATGCGACGCAATCGTCCGATCCGGAGCCGGG
ACTGTCGGGCGTACACAAATCGCCCGCAGAAGCGCGGCCGTCTGGACCGATGGCTGTGTAGAAGTACTCG
CCGATAGTGGAAACCGACGCCCCAGCACTCGTCCGAGGGCAAAGGAATAGCACGTACTACGAGATTTCGA
TTCCACCGCCGCCTTCTATGAAAGGTTGGGCTTCGGAATCGTTTTCCGGGACGCCGGCTGGATGATCCTC
CAGCGCGGGGATCTCATGCTGGAGTTCTTCGCCCACCCCAACTTGTTTATTGCAGCTTATAATGGTTACA
AATAAAGCAATAGCATCACAAATTTCACAAATAAAGCATTTTTTTCACTGCATTCTAGTTGTGGTTTGTC
CAAACTCATCAATGTATCTTATCATGTCTGTATACCGTCGACCTCTAGCTAGAGCTTGGCGTAATCATGG
TCATAGCTGTTTCCTGTGTGAAATTGTTATCCGCTCACAATTCCACACAACATACGAGCCGGAAGCATAA
AGTGTAAAGCCTGGGGTGCCTAATGAGTGAGCTAACTCACATTAATTGCGTTGCGCTCACTGCCCGCTTT
CCAGTCGGGAAACCTGTCGTGCCAGCTGCATTAATGAATCGGCCAACGCGCGGGGAGAGGCGGTTTGCGT
ATTGGGCGCTCTTCCGCTTCCTCGCTCACTGACTCGCTGCGCTCGGTCGTTCGGCTGCGGCGAGCGGTAT
CAGCTCACTCAAAGGCGGTAATACGGTTATCCACAGAATCAGGGGATAACGCAGGAAAGAACATGTGAGC
AAAAGGCCAGCAAAAGGCCAGGAACCGTAAAAAGGCCGCGTTGCTGGCGTTTTTCCATAGGCTCCGCCCC
CCTGACGAGCATCACAAAAATCGACGCTCAAGTCAGAGGTGGCGAAACCCGACAGGACTATAAAGATACC
AGGCGTTTCCCCCTGGAAGCTCCCTCGTGCGCTCTCCTGTTCCGACCCTGCCGCTTACCGGATACCTGTC
CGCCTTTCTCCCTTCGGGAAGCGTGGCGCTTTCTCATAGCTCACGCTGTAGGTATCTCAGTTCGGTGTAG
GTCGTTCGCTCCAAGCTGGGCTGTGTGCACGAACCCCCCGTTCAGCCCGACCGCTGCGCCTTATCCGGTA
ACTATCGTCTTGAGTCCAACCCGGTAAGACACGACTTATCGCCACTGGCAGCAGCCACTGGTAACAGGAT
TAGCAGAGCGAGGTATGTAGGCGGTGCTACAGAGTTCTTGAAGTGGTGGCCTAACTACGGCTACACTAGA
AGAACAGTATTTGGTATCTGCGCTCTGCTGAAGCCAGTTACCTTCGGAAAAAGAGTTGGTAGCTCTTGAT
CCGGCAAACAAACCACCGCTGGTAGCGGTGGTTTTTTTGTTTGCAAGCAGCAGATTACGCGCAGAAAAAA
AGGATCTCAAGAAGATCCTTTGATCTTTTCTACGGGGTCTGACGCTCAGTGGAACGAAAACTCACGTTAA
GGGATTTTGGTCATGAGATTATCAAAAAGGATCTTCACCTAGATCCTTTTAAATTAAAAATGAAGTTTTA
AATCAATCTAAAGTATATATGAGTAAACTTGGTCTGACAGTTACCAATGCTTAATCAGTGAGGCACCTAT
CTCAGCGATCTGTCTATTTCGTTCATCCATAGTTGCCTGACTCCCCGTCGTGTAGATAACTACGATACGG
GAGGGCTTACCATCTGGCCCCAGTGCTGCAATGATACCGCGAGACCCACGCTCACCGGCTCCAGATTTAT
CAGCAATAAACCAGCCAGCCGGAAGGGCCGAGCGCAGAAGTGGTCCTGCAACTTTATCCGCCTCCATCCA
GTCTATTAATTGTTGCCGGGAAGCTAGAGTAAGTAGTTCGCCAGTTAATAGTTTGCGCAACGTTGTTGCC
ATTGCTACAGGCATCGTGGTGTCACGCTCGTCGTTTGGTATGGCTTCATTCAGCTCCGGTTCCCAACGAT
CAAGGCGAGTTACATGATCCCCCATGTTGTGCAAAAAAGCGGTTAGCTCCTTCGGTCCTCCGATCGTTGT
CAGAAGTAAGTTGGCCGCAGTGTTATCACTCATGGTTATGGCAGCACTGCATAATTCTCTTACTGTCATG
CCATCCGTAAGATGCTTTTCTGTGACTGGTGAGTACTCAACCAAGTCATTCTGAGAATAGTGTATGCGGC
GACCGAGTTGCTCTTGCCCGGCGTCAATACGGGATAATACCGCGCCACATAGCAGAACTTTAAAAGTGCT
CATCATTGGAAAACGTTCTTCGGGGCGAAAACTCTCAAGGATCTTACCGCTGTTGAGATCCAGTTCGATG
TAACCCACTCGTGCACCCAACTGATCTTCAGCATCTTTTACTTTCACCAGCGTTTCTGGGTGAGCAAAAA
CAGGAAGGCAAAATGCCGCAAAAAAGGGAATAAGGGCGACACGGAAATGTTGAATACTCATACTCTTCCT
TTTTCAATATTATTGAAGCATTTATCAGGGTTATTGTCTCATGAGCGGATACATATTTGAATGTATTTAG
AAAAATAAACAAATAGGGGTTCCGCGCACATTTCCCCGAAAAGTGCCACCTGACGTCGACGGATCGGGAG
ATCTCCCGATCCCCTATGGTGCACTCTCAGTACAATCTGCTCTGATGCCGCATAGTTAAGCCAGTATCTG
CTCCCTGCTTGTGTGTTGGAGGTCGCTGAGTAGTGCGCGAGCAAAATTTAAGCTACAACAAGGCAAGGCT
TGACCGACAATT
